Addgene plasmid #131819: pBW015
Purpose: Vector with aTc inducible M. laminosus Fd1 mutant with the estrogen recepor-ligand binding domain fused between amino acids 55 and 56 with a C-terminal fused mRFP1
Depositing lab: Jonathan Silberg. Publication: Combinatorial design of chemical-dependent protein switches for controlling intracellular electron transfer. Wu B, Atkinson JT, Kahanda D, Bennett GN, Silberg JJ. bioRxiv May 23, 2019 10.1101/645978v1.
Backbone
  Vector backbone: ColE1
  Total vector size (bp): 4754
  Vector type: Synthetic Biology
Growth in bacteria
  Bacterial resistance: Chloramphenicol, 25 μg/mL
  Growth temperature: 37°C
  Growth strain: DH5alpha
  Copy number: High Copy
Gene/Insert
  Gene/Insert name: M. laminosus Fd1 mutant with the estrogen recepor-ligand binding domain fused between amino acids 55 and 56
  Species: Synthetic
  Tag / fusion protein: mRFP1 (C terminal on insert)
Terms and licenses: Academic/Nonprofit Terms; Industry Terms: Not Available to Industry
Depositor comments: For detailed annotations see the GenBank file under Resource Information/Supplemental Documents. Please visit https://www.biorxiv.org/content/10.1101/645978v1 for BioRxiv preprint
How to cite: pBW015 was a gift from Jonathan Silberg (Addgene plasmid # 131819 ; http://n2t.net/addgene:131819 ; RRID:Addgene_131819)
