[The description below was written by a language model from this plasmid's Addgene catalogue record and pLannotate feature annotations shown in this document.]
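Description:
pBW015 is a roughly 4.75 kb bacterial synthetic-biology expression plasmid built on a high-copy ColE1-type origin and selected with chloramphenicol through a cat gene driven by its native promoter and followed by a lambda t0 terminator. Two sequence records (depositor and repository sequencing) are annotated. They differ by only a couple of bases in length and in their numbering start point, and they show the same set and order of features.

The payload is a single open reading frame under the PLtetO-1 promoter, a lambda PL derivative carrying tet operator sites. It encodes a Mastigocladus laminosus ferredoxin (Fd1, annotated as petF) interrupted by the ligand-binding domain of the human estrogen receptor (ESR1 fragment), which the record places between ferredoxin residues 55 and 56. The annotation picks up the N-terminal ferredoxin fragment upstream of the ESR1 segment. The short C-terminal ferredoxin portion is not separately annotated but presumably lies in the gap between the ESR1 fragment and mRFP1. The monomeric red fluorescent protein mRFP1 is fused at the C terminus, and the cassette ends in rrnB T1 and T7Te terminators. Downstream, a fragment of the constitutive J23119 promoter drives TetR with its own rrnB T1 terminator. The plasmid therefore supplies its own repressor, and expression of the fusion is switched on by anhydrotetracycline.

The domain insertion is designed to make the ferredoxin a chemical-dependent protein switch, so that its electron-transfer activity in cells depends on a ligand of the estrogen receptor domain. The mRFP1 fusion gives a fluorescent readout of the switch protein's expression level.
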