Features (pLannotate 1.2.2; 14 found; start..end, strand, type, name):
    133..721     -  rep_origin     ori: high-copy-number ColE1/pMB1/pBR322/pUC origin of replication
    809..903     -  terminator     lambda t0 terminator: transcription terminator from phage lambda
    927..1583    -  CDS            cat: CAT_ECOLX - Experimental evidence at protein level: Swiss-Prot protein existence level 1. This enzyme is an effector of chloramphenicol resistance in bacteria. From Escherichia coli. This protein is used as a marker in many commonly used cloning vectors, such as pACYC184.
   1584..1686    -  promoter       cat promoter: promoter of the E. coli cat gene encoding chloramphenicol acetyltransferase
   1791..1864    +  promoter       PLtetO-1 promoter: modified phage lambda PL promoter with tet operator sites (Lutz and Bujard, 1997)
   1896..2066    +  CDS            petF (fragment): FER_MASLA - Experimental evidence at protein level: Swiss-Prot protein existence level 1. Ferredoxins are iron-sulfur proteins that transfer electrons in a wide variety of metabolic reactions. From Mastigocladus laminosus (Fischerella sp.).
   2106..2933    +  CDS            ESR1 (fragment): ESR1_HUMAN - Also known as ESR, NR3A1. Experimental evidence at protein level: Swiss-Prot protein existence level 1. [Isoform 3]: Involved in activation of NOS3 and endothelial nitric oxide production (PubMed:21937726). Isoforms lacking one or several functional domains are thought to modulate transcriptional activity by competitive ligand or DNA binding and/or heterodimerization with the full-length receptor (PubMed:10970861). Binds to ERE and inhibits isoform 1 (PubMed:10970861). From Homo sapiens (Human).
   3066..3740    +  CDS            mRFP1: monomeric derivative of DsRed (Campbell et al., 2002)
   3770..3841    +  terminator     rrnB T1 terminator: transcription terminator T1 from the E. coli rrnB gene
   3857..3884    +  terminator     T7Te terminator: phage T7 early transcription terminator
   3891..3935    +  misc_feature   MCS (fragment): pUC18/19 multiple cloning site
   3942..3970    +  promoter       J23119 promoter (fragment): bacterial promoter (Registry of Standard Biological Parts BBa J23119)
   4005..4631    +  CDS            TetR: tetracycline repressor TetR; tetR; TetR binds to the tetracycline operator tetO to inhibit transcription. This inhibition can be relieved by adding tetracycline or doxycycline.
   4637..4723    +  terminator     rrnB T1 terminator: Escherichia coli rrnB; transcription terminator T1 from the E. coli rrnB gene
>Addgene plasmid #131819 | pBW015 | depositor full sequence | sequence record 253097 | pBW015 sequence 4753 bps
GCGAGCGGTATCAGCTCACTCAAAGGCGGTAATACGGTTATCCACAGAATCAGGGGATAACGCAGGAAAG
AACATGTGAGCAAAAGGCCAGCAAAAGGCCAGGAACCGTAAAAAGGCCGCGTTGCTGGCGTTTTTCCATA
GGCTCCGCCCCCCTGACGAGCATCACAAAAATCGACGCTCAAGTCAGAGGTGGCGAAACCCGACAGGACT
ATAAAGATACCAGGCGTTTCCCCCTGGAAGCTCCCTCGTGCGCTCTCCTGTTCCGACCCTGCCGCTTACC
GGATACCTGTCCGCCTTTCTCCCTTCGGGAAGCGTGGCGCTTTCTCAATGCTCACGCTGTAGGTATCTCA
GTTCGGTGTAGGTCGTTCGCTCCAAGCTGGGCTGTGTGCACGAACCCCCCGTTCAGCCCGACCGCTGCGC
CTTATCCGGTAACTATCGTCTTGAGTCCAACCCGGTAAGACACGACTTATCGCCACTGGCAGCAGCCACT
GGTAACAGGATTAGCAGAGCGAGGTATGTAGGCGGTGCTACAGAGTTCTTGAAGTGGTGGCCTAACTACG
GCTACACTAGAAGGACAGTATTTGGTATCTGCGCTCTGCTGAAGCCAGTTACCTTCGGAAAAAGAGTTGG
TAGCTCTTGATCCGGCAAACAAACCACCGCTGGTAGCGGTGGTTTTTTTGTTTGCAAGCAGCAGATTACG
CGCAGAAAAAAAGGATCTCAAGAAGATCCTTTGATCTTTTCTACGGGGTCTGACGCTCAGTGGAACGAAA
ACTCACGTTAAGGGATTTTGGTCATGACTAGTGCTTGGATTCTCACCAATAAAAAACGCCCGGCGGCAAC
CGAGCGTTCTGAACAAATCCAGATGGAGTTCTGAGGTCATTACTGGATCTATCAACAGGAGTCCAAGCGA
GCTCGATATCAAATTACGCCCCGCCCTGCCACTCATCGCAGTACTGTTGTAATTCATTAAGCATTCTGCC
GACATGGAAGCCATCACAGACGGCATGATGAACCTGAATCGCCAGCGGCATCAGCACCTTGTCGCCTTGC
GTATAATATTTGCCCATGGTGAAAACGGGGGCGAAGAAGTTGTCCATATTGGCCACGTTTAAATCAAAAC
TGGTGAAACTCACCCAGGGATTGGCTGAGACGAAAAACATATTCTCAATAAACCCTTTAGGGAAATAGGC
CAGGTTTTCACCGTAACACGCCACATCTTGCGAATATATGTGTAGAAACTGCCGGAAATCGTCGTGGTAT
TCACTCCAGAGCGATGAAAACGTTTCAGTTTGCTCATGGAAAACGGTGTAACAAGGGTGAACACTATCCC
ATATCACCAGCTCACCGTCTTTCATTGCCATACGAAATTCCGGATGAGCATTCATCAGGCGGGCAAGAAT
GTGAATAAAGGCCGGATAAAACTTGTGCTTATTTTTCTTTACGGTCTTTAAAAAGGCCGTAATATCCAGC
TGAACGGTCTGGTTATAGGTACATTGAGCAACTGACTGAAATGCCTCAAAATGTTCTTTACGATGCCATT
GGGATATATCAACGGTGGTATATCCAGTGATTTTTTTCTCCATTTTAGCTTCCTTAGCTCCTGAAAATCT
CGATAACTCAAAAAATACGCCCGGTAGTGATCTTATTTCATTATGGTGAAAGTTGGAACCTCTTACGTGC
CGATCAACGTCTCATTTTCGCCAGATATCGACGTCTAAGAAACCATTATTATCATGACATTAACCTATAA
AAATAGGCGTATCACGAGGCCCTTTCGTCTTCACCTCGAGTCCCTATCAGTGATAGAGATTGACATCCCT
ATCAGTGATAGAGATACTGAGCACATCAGCAGGACGCACTGACCTAAAAATCCGATCCCTCTTTAGTTCT
CAATCATGGCAACCTATAAAGTTACACTTATTAACGAAGCTGAAGGTCTAAACAAAACAATTGAAGTTCC
AGATGATCAGTACATTTTAGATGCGGCTGAAGAAGCTGGTATAGACTTACCGTATTCTTGTCGTGCTGGT
GCTTGCTCTACCTGTGCTGGTAAACTCATATCCGGTGCTGCAGCTGGGGGCGGAGGTTCTGGAGGTGGTG
GGTCCAAGAAGAATTCACTGGCGTTGTCGCTTACGGCTGACCAAATGGTTTCTGCTCTGCTTGACGCCGA
ACCTCCGATCCTGTACTCTGAATACGACCCGACTCGTCCTTTTTCAGAGGCGAGTATGATGGGGCTGCTT
ACGAATCTGGCAGACCGCGAGTTGGTACATATGATTAATTGGGCTAAACGTGTGCCGGGTTTCGTGGACT
TGACCCTGCATGACCAGGTCCACCTGTTAGAATGCGCCTGGTTAGAGATTTTAATGATCGGACTTGTCTG
GCGTAGCATGGAACACCCCGGAAAACTGTTATTTGCCCCTAACTTGCTGCTGGACCGCAACCAGGGGAAG
TGTGTCGAAGGAATGGTGGAAATTTTCGACATGCTTCTTGCCACTTCCTCGCGTTTTCGTATGATGAATT
TACAGGGAGAAGAGTTCGTTTGTTTAAAGTCAATCATCTTACTGAATAGCGGGGTTTACACATTCTTATC
TTCCACTCTTAAATCACTGGAGGAGAAAGACCATATTCACCGTGTCCTGGACAAGATCACAGATACTCTT
ATCCATCTTATGGCGAAGGCAGGCTTAACACTTCAACAGCAACATCAGCGCCTTGCTCAGCTTCTGTTGA
TTTTAAGCCATATCCGTCACATGTCAAACAAGGGTATGGAACACCTTTACAGTATGAAGTGTAAGAACGT
CGTTCCATTGTATGATTTGTTACTGGAAATGCTTGACGCTCACCGTCTGCATGCACCTGGTGGCGGTGGC
TCTGGTGGAGGCGGGAGCGCAGCTGCATCCGGTACTGTCGATCAAAGCGATCAGTCATTTTTAGACGACG
ATCAAATTGAAGCTGGATACGTTCTCACCTGCGTTGCTTACCCAACTTCCGATTGCGTCATCGAAACACA
CAAAGAAGAAGAGCTTTACGGGGGCTCTGGAGGTTCTGGAGGTTCTGGTGGGTCCGCGAGTAGCGAAGAC
GTTATCAAAGAGTTCATGCGTTTCAAAGTTCGTATGGAAGGTTCCGTTAACGGTCACGAGTTCGAAATCG
AAGGTGAAGGTGAAGGTCGTCCGTACGAAGGTACCCAGACCGCTAAACTGAAAGTTACCAAAGGTGGTCC
GCTGCCGTTCGCTTGGGACATCCTGTCCCCGCAGTTCCAGTACGGTTCCAAAGCTTACGTTAAACACCCG
GCTGACATCCCGGACTACCTGAAACTGTCCTTCCCGGAAGGTTTCAAATGGGAACGTGTTATGAACTTCG
AAGACGGTGGTGTTGTTACCGTTACCCAGGACTCCTCCCTGCAAGACGGTGAGTTCATCTACAAAGTTAA
ACTGCGTGGTACCAACTTCCCGTCCGACGGTCCGGTTATGCAGAAAAAAACCATGGGTTGGGAAGCTTCC
ACCGAACGTATGTACCCGGAAGACGGTGCTCTGAAAGGTGAAATCAAAATGCGTCTGAAACTGAAAGACG
GTGGTCACTACGACGCTGAAGTTAAAACCACCTACATGGCTAAAAAACCGGTTCAGCTGCCGGGTGCTTA
CAAAACCGACATCAAACTGGACATCACCTCCCACAACGAAGACTACACCATCGTTGAACAGTACGAACGT
GCTGAAGGTCGTCACTCCACCGGTGCTTAAGAATTCTGATAATAATCTAGACCAGGCATCAAATAAAACG
AAAGGCTCAGTCGAAAGACTGGGCCTTTCGTTTTATCTGTTGTTTGTCGGTGAACGCTCTCTACTAGAGT
CACACTGGCTCACCTTCGGGTGGGCCTTTCTGCGTTTATAGGTACCCGTGGATCCTCTAGAGTCGACCTG
CAGGCATGCAAGCTTTTTACGGCTAGCTCAGTCCTAGGTATAGTGCTAGCCCAGCCAGAGAAACACTCTT
TAACAGGGGGTAGTATGATGTCTCGTTTAGATAAAAGTAAAGTGATTAACAGCGCATTAGAGCTGCTTAA
TGAGGTCGGAATCGAAGGTTTAACAACCCGTAAACTCGCCCAGAAGCTAGGTGTAGAGCAGCCTACATTG
TATTGGCATGTAAAAAATAAGCGGGCTTTGCTCGACGCCTTAGCCATTGAGATGTTAGATAGGCACCATA
CTCACTTTTGCCCTTTAGAAGGGGAAAGCTGGCAAGATTTTTTACGTAATAACGCTAAAAGTTTTAGATG
TGCTTTACTAAGTCATCGCGATGGAGCAAAAGTACATTTAGGTACACGGCCTACAGAAAAACAGTATGAA
ACTCTCGAAAATCAATTAGCCTTTTTATGCCAACAAGGTTTTTCACTAGAGAATGCATTATATGCACTCA
GCGCAGTGGGGCATTTTACTTTAGGTTGCGTATTGGAAGATCAAGAGCATCAAGTCGCTAAAGAAGAAAG
GGAAACACCTACTACTGATAGTATGCCGCCATTATTACGACAAGCTATCGAATTATTTGATCACCAAGGT
GCAGAGCCAGCCTTCTTATTCGGCCTTGAATTGATCATATGCGGATTAGAAAAACAACTTAAATGTGAAA
GTGGGTCTTAAGGCATCAAATAAAACGAAAGGCTCAGTCGAAAGACTGGGCCTTTCGTTTTATCTGTTGT
TTGTCGGTGAACGCTCTCCTGAGTAGGACAAATCCGCCGCCCTAGACCTAGGCGTTCGGCTGC
