Features (pLannotate 1.2.2; 14 found; start..end, strand, type, name):
    682..1353    +  CDS            mRFP1: mRFP1 is a basic (constitutively fluorescent) red fluorescent protein published in 2002, derived from Discosoma sp.. It is reported to be a somewhat slowly-maturing monomer with low acid sensitivity.
   1386..1457    +  terminator     rrnB T1 terminator: transcription terminator T1 from the E. coli rrnB gene
   1473..1500    +  terminator     T7Te terminator: phage T7 early transcription terminator
   1507..1551    +  misc_feature   MCS (fragment): pUC18/19 multiple cloning site
   1558..1586    +  promoter       J23119 promoter (fragment): bacterial promoter (Registry of Standard Biological Parts BBa J23119)
   1621..2247    +  CDS            TetR: tetracycline repressor TetR; tetR; TetR binds to the tetracycline operator tetO to inhibit transcription. This inhibition can be relieved by adding tetracycline or doxycycline.
   2253..2339    +  terminator     rrnB T1 terminator: Escherichia coli rrnB; transcription terminator T1 from the E. coli rrnB gene
   2504..3092    -  rep_origin     ori: high-copy-number ColE1/pMB1/pBR322/pUC origin of replication
   3180..3274    -  terminator     lambda t0 terminator: transcription terminator from phage lambda
   3298..3954    -  CDS            cat: CAT_ECOLX - Experimental evidence at protein level: Swiss-Prot protein existence level 1. This enzyme is an effector of chloramphenicol resistance in bacteria. From Escherichia coli. This protein is used as a marker in many commonly used cloning vectors, such as pACYC184.
   3955..4053    -  promoter       cat promoter: promoter of the E. coli cat gene encoding chloramphenicol acetyltransferase
   4162..4235    +  promoter       PLtetO-1 promoter: modified phage lambda PL promoter with tet operator sites (Lutz and Bujard, 1997)
   4267..4437    +  CDS            petF (fragment): FER_MASLA - Experimental evidence at protein level: Swiss-Prot protein existence level 1. Ferredoxins are iron-sulfur proteins that transfer electrons in a wide variety of metabolic reactions. From Mastigocladus laminosus (Fischerella sp.).
   4477..549     +  CDS            ESR1 (fragment) (across the origin): ESR1_HUMAN - Also known as ESR, NR3A1. Experimental evidence at protein level: Swiss-Prot protein existence level 1. [Isoform 3]: Involved in activation of NOS3 and endothelial nitric oxide production (PubMed:21937726). Isoforms lacking one or several functional domains are thought to modulate transcriptional activity by competitive ligand or DNA binding and/or heterodimerization with the full-length receptor (PubMed:10970861). Binds to ERE and inhibits isoform 1 (PubMed:10970861). From Homo sapiens (Human).
>Addgene plasmid #131819 | pBW015 | addgene full sequence | sequence record 259074 | Addgene NGS Result
AGCATGGAACACCCCGGAAAACTGTTATTTGCCCCTAACTTGCTGCTGGACCGCAACCAGGGGAAGTGTG
TCGAAGGAATGGTGGAAATTTTCGACATGCTTCTTGCCACTTCCTCGCGTTTTCGTATGATGAATTTACA
GGGAGAAGAGTTCGTTTGTTTAAAGTCAATCATCTTACTGAATAGCGGGGTTTACACATTCTTATCTTCC
ACTCTTAAATCACTGGAGGAGAAAGACCATATTCACCGTGTCCTGGACAAGATCACAGATACTCTTATCC
ATCTTATGGCGAAGGCAGGCTTAACACTTCAACAGCAACATCAGCGCCTTGCTCAGCTTCTGTTGATTTT
AAGCCATATCCGTCACATGTCAAACAAGGGTATGGAACACCTTTACAGTATGAAGTGTAAGAACGTCGTT
CCATTGTATGATTTGTTACTGGAAATGCTTGACGCTCACCGTCTGCATGCACCTGGTGGCGGTGGCTCTG
GTGGAGGCGGGAGCGCAGCTGCATCCGGTACTGTCGATCAAAGCGATCAGTCATTTTTAGACGACGATCA
AATTGAAGCTGGATACGTTCTCACCTGCGTTGCTTACCCAACTTCCGATTGCGTCATCGAAACACACAAA
GAAGAAGAGCTTTACGGGGGCTCTGGAGGTTCTGGAGGTTCTGGTGGGTCCGCGAGTAGCGAAGACGTTA
TCAAAGAGTTCATGCGTTTCAAAGTTCGTATGGAAGGTTCCGTTAACGGTCACGAGTTCGAAATCGAAGG
TGAAGGTGAAGGTCGTCCGTACGAAGGTACCCAGACCGCTAAACTGAAAGTTACCAAAGGTGGTCCGCTG
CCGTTCGCTTGGGACATCCTGTCCCCGCAGTTCCAGTACGGTTCCAAAGCTTACGTTAAACACCCGGCTG
ACATCCCGGACTACCTGAAACTGTCCTTCCCGGAAGGTTTCAAATGGGAACGTGTTATGAACTTCGAAGA
CGGTGGTGTTGTTACCGTTACCCAGGACTCCTCCCTGCAAGACGGTGAGTTCATCTACAAAGTTAAACTG
CGTGGTACCAACTTCCCGTCCGACGGTCCGGTTATGCAGAAAAAAACCATGGGTTGGGAAGCTTCCACCG
AACGTATGTACCCGGAAGACGGTGCTCTGAAAGGTGAAATCAAAATGCGTCTGAAACTGAAAGACGGTGG
TCACTACGACGCTGAAGTTAAAACCACCTACATGGCTAAAAAACCGGTTCAGCTGCCGGGTGCTTACAAA
ACCGACATCAAACTGGACATCACCTCCCACAACGAAGACTACACCATCGTTGAACAGTACGAACGTGCTG
AAGGTCGTCACTCCACCGGTGCTTGAGAATTCTGATAATAATCTAGACCAGGCATCAAATAAAACGAAAG
GCTCAGTCGAAAGACTGGGCCTTTCGTTTTATCTGTTGTTTGTCGGTGAACGCTCTCTACTAGAGTCACA
CTGGCTCACCTTCGGGTGGGCCTTTCTGCGTTTATAGGTACCCGTGGATCCTCTAGAGTCGACCTGCAGG
CATGCAAGCTTTTTACGGCTAGCTCAGTCCTAGGTATAGTGCTAGCCCAGCCAGAGAAACACTCTTTAAC
AGGGGGTAGTATGATGTCTCGTTTAGATAAAAGTAAAGTGATTAACAGCGCATTAGAGCTGCTTAATGAG
GTCGGAATCGAAGGTTTAACAACCCGTAAACTCGCCCAGAAGCTAGGTGTAGAGCAGCCTACATTGTATT
GGCATGTAAAAAATAAGCGGGCTTTGCTCGACGCCTTAGCCATTGAGATGTTAGATAGGCACCATACTCA
CTTTTGCCCTTTAGAAGGGGAAAGCTGGCAAGATTTTTTACGTAATAACGCTAAAAGTTTTAGATGTGCT
TTACTAAGTCATCGCGATGGAGCAAAAGTACATTTAGGTACACGGCCTACAGAAAAACAGTATGAAACTC
TCGAAAATCAATTAGCCTTTTTATGCCAACAAGGTTTTTCACTAGAGAATGCATTATATGCACTCAGCGC
AGTGGGGCATTTTACTTTAGGTTGCGTATTGGAAGATCAAGAGCATCAAGTCGCTAAAGAAGAAAGGGAA
ACACCTACTACTGATAGTATGCCGCCATTATTACGACAAGCTATCGAATTATTTGATCACCAAGGTGCAG
AGCCAGCCTTCTTATTCGGCCTTGAATTGATCATATGCGGATTAGAAAAACAACTTAAATGTGAAAGTGG
GTCTTAAGGCATCAAATAAAACGAAAGGCTCAGTCGAAAGACTGGGCCTTTCGTTTTATCTGTTGTTTGT
CGGTGAACGCTCTCCTGAGTAGGACAAATCCGCCGCCCTAGACCTAGGGCGTTCGGCTGCGGCGAGCGGT
ATCAGCTCACTCAAAGGCGGTAATACGGTTATCCACAGAATCAGGGGATAACGCATGCAAGAACATGTGA
GCAAAAGGCCAGCAAAAGGCCAGGAACCGTAAAAAGGCCGCGTTGCTGGCGTTTTTCCATAGGCTCCGCC
CCCCTGACGAGCATCACAAAAATCGACGCTCAAGTCAGAGGTGGCGAAACCCGACAGGACTATAAAGATA
CCAGGCGTTTCCCCCTGGAAGCTCCCTCGTGCGCTCTCCTGTTCCGACCCTGCCGCTTACCGGATACCTG
TCCGCCTTTCTCCCTTCGGGAAGCGTGGCGCTTTCTCATAGCTCACGCTGTAGGTATCTCAGTTCGGTGT
AGGTCGTTCGCTCCAAGCTGGGCTGTGTGCACGAACCCCCCGTTCAGCCCGACCGCTGCGCCTTATCCGG
TAACTATCGTCTTGAGTCCAACCCGGTAAGACACGACTTATCGCCACTGGCAGCAGCCACTGGTAACAGG
ATTAGCAGAGCGAGGTATGTAGGCGGTGCTACAGAGTTCTTGAAGTGGTGGCCTAACTACGGCTACACTA
GAAGGACAGTATTTGGTATCTGCGCTCTGCTGAAGCCAGTTACCTTCGGAAAAAGAGTTGGTAGCTCTTG
ATCCGGCAAACAAACCACCGCTGGTAGCGGTGGTTTTTTTGTTTGCAAGCAGCAGATTACGCGCAGAAAA
AAAGGATCTCAAGAAGATCCTTTGATCTTTTCTACGGGGTCTGACGCTCAGTGGAACGAAAACTCACGTT
AAGGGATTTTGGTCATGACTAGTGCTTGGATTCTCACCAATAAAAAACGCCCGGCGGCAACCGAGCGTTC
TGAACAAATCCAGATGGAGTTCTGAGGTCATTACTGGATCTATCAACAGGAGTCCAAGCGAGCTCGATAT
CAAATTACGCCCCGCCCTGCCACTCATCGCAGTACTGTTGTAATTCATTAAGCATTCTGCCGACATGGAA
GCCATCACAAACGGCATGATGAACCTGAATCGCCAGCGGCATCAGCACCTTGTCGCCTTGCGTATAATAT
TTGCCCATGGTGAAAACGGGGGCGAAGAAGTTGTCCATATTGGCCACGTTTAAATCAAAACTGGTGAAAC
TCACCCAGGGATTGGCTGAGACGAAAAACATATTCTCAATAAACCCTTTAGGGAAATAGGCCAGGTTTTC
ACCATAACACGCCACATCTTGCGAATATATGTGTAGAAACTGCCGGAAATCGTCGTGGTATTCACTCCAG
AGCGATGAAAACGTTTCAGTTTGCTCATGGAAAACGGTGTAACAAGGGTGAACACTATCCCATATCACCA
GCTCACCGTCTTTCATTGCCATACGAAATTCCGGATGAGCATTCATCAGGCGGGCAAGAATGTGAATAAA
GGCCGGATAAAACTTGTGCTTATTTTTCTTTACGGTCTTTAAAAAGGCCGTAATATCCAGCTGAACGGTC
TGGTTATAGGTACATTGAGCAACTGACTGAAATGCCTCAAAATGTTCTTTACGATGCCATTGGGATATAT
CAACGGTGGTATATCCAGTGATTTTTTTCTCCATTTTAGCTTCCTTAGCTCCTGAAAATCTCGATAACTC
AAAAAATACGACCGGTAGTGATCTTATTTCATTATGGTGAAAGTTGGAACCTCTTACGGGCCGGCCAACG
TCTCATTTTCGCCAGATATCGACGTCTAAGAAACCATTATTATCATGACATTAACCTATAAAAATAGGCG
TATCACGAGGCCCTTTCGTCTTGACCTCGAGTCCCTATCAGTGATAGAGATTGACATCCCTATCAGTGAT
AGAGATACTGAGCACATCAGCAGGACGCACTGACCTAAAAATCCGATCCCTCTTTAGTTCTCAATCATGG
CAACCTATAAAGTTACACTTATTAACGAAGCTGAAGGTCTAAACAAAACAATTGAAGTTCCAGATGATCA
GTACATTTTAGATGCGGCTGAAGAAGCTGGTATAGACTTACCGTATTCTTGTCGTGCTGGTGCTTGCTCT
ACCTGTGCTGGTAAACTCATATCCGGTGCTGCAGCTGGGGGCGGAGGTTCTGGAGGTGGTGGGTCCAAGA
AGAATTCACTGGCGTTGTCGCTTACGGCTGACCAAATGGTTTCTGCTCTGCTTGACGCCGAACCTCCGAT
CCTGTACTCTGAATACGACCCGACTCGTCCTTTTTCAGAGGCGAGTATGATGGGGCTGCTTACGAATCTG
GCAGACCGCGAGTTGGTACATATGATTAATTGGGCTAAACGTGTGCCGGGTTTCGTGGACTTGACCCTGC
ATGACCAGGTCCACCTGTTAGAATGCGCCTGGTTAGAGATTTTAATGATCGGACTTGTCTGGCGT
